Addgene plasmid #235290: EF1a-TS.FF6x1-mRuby2-miRE.FF4-bGH
Purpose: ComMAND open-loop circuit regulating mRuby2 with miRE-FF4 design 3
Depositing lab: Kate Galloway. Depositing organization: Massachusetts Institute of Technology. Publication: Model-guided design of microRNA-based gene circuits supports precise dosage of transgenic cargoes into diverse primary cells. Love KS, Johnstone CP, Peterman EL, Gaglione S, Birnbaum ME, Galloway KE. Cell Syst. 2025 Apr 22:101269. doi: 10.1016/j.cels.2025.101269. PubMed 40300600.
Backbone
  Vector backbone: pShip.USI (upstream inverted)
  Backbone manufacturer: Galloway lab
  Backbone size w/o insert (bp): 2046
  Vector type: Mammalian Expression, Synthetic Biology
Growth in bacteria
  Bacterial resistance: Kanamycin, 50 μg/mL
  Growth temperature: 30°C
  Growth strain: NEB Stable
  Copy number: High Copy
Gene/Insert
  Gene/Insert name: mRuby2
  Species: Entacmaea quadricolor
  Insert size (bp): 711
  Promoter: EF1a (human EF1a)
  Cloning method: Golden Gate
  Sequencing primers: 5′ CATCAGAGATTTTGAGACAC; 3′ gcgtttctacaaactcttcc
Resource information
  A portion of this plasmid was derived from a plasmid made by: Addgene #90236
Terms and licenses: Academic/Nonprofit Terms; Industry Terms: Not Available to Industry
Depositor comments: Alt name: pKG3175 ; Please visit https://doi.org/10.1101/2024.06.25.600629 for bioRxiv preprint.
How to cite: EF1a-TS.FF6x1-mRuby2-miRE.FF4-bGH was a gift from Kate Galloway (Addgene plasmid # 235290 ; http://n2t.net/addgene:235290 ; RRID:Addgene_235290)
