[The description below was written by a language model from this plasmid's Addgene catalogue record and pLannotate feature annotations shown in this document.]
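Description:
EF1a-TS.FF6x1-mRuby2-miRE.FF4-bGH is a mammalian expression plasmid for synthetic biology, built by Golden Gate assembly in the compact pShip.USI backbone. It is propagated in E. coli through a high-copy ColE1/pUC-type origin and selected with kanamycin via an aminoglycoside phosphotransferase gene. The annotated sequence (about 4.7 kb) also shows rrnB T1 and T2 terminators, which flank the bacterial portion and help insulate it from read-through transcription.

The payload is a single transcription unit driven by the human EF1a promoter, annotated as the core promoter followed by intron A segments. It expresses mRuby2, a constitutively red fluorescent protein derived from Entacmaea quadricolor, and ends in a bovine growth hormone polyadenylation signal. According to the construct name, one copy of a target site for the synthetic FF6 microRNA lies upstream of the coding sequence. This site is not annotated in the feature table, and a short match to a TRE3GV promoter fragment in that 5′ region is probably only an incidental similarity. Downstream of mRuby2, an annotated miR-30a flanking sequence fits the miRE-format hairpin cassette named in the record, which encodes the FF4 microRNA.

Because the transcript produces FF4 but carries a target site for FF6, the microRNA should not act on its own message. This matches the recorded purpose of the plasmid as the open-loop version of the ComMAND circuit ("design 3" of the miRE-FF4 arrangement). Such a construct would presumably serve as the unregulated comparison for closed-loop, microRNA-based circuits intended to control transgene dosage, with mRuby2 fluorescence as the readout.
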