Features (pLannotate 1.2.2; 11 found; start..end, strand, type, name):
     68..95      -  terminator     rrnB T2 terminator: transcription terminator T2 from the E. coli rrnB gene
    227..270     +  terminator     rrnB T1 terminator: Escherichia coli rrnB; transcription terminator T1 from the E. coli rrnB gene
    438..1026    -  rep_origin     ori: high-copy-number ColE1/pMB1/pBR322/pUC origin of replication
   1116..1925    -  CDS            KanR: aminoglycoside phosphotransferase; aph(3')-Ia; confers resistance to kanamycin in bacteria or G418 (Geneticin®) in eukaryotes
   2065..2276    +  promoter       EF-1α core promoter: core promoter for human elongation factor EF-1α
   2277..2390    +  intron         EF-1α intron A (fragment): intron upstream of the start codon of human EF-1α
   3016..3219    +  intron         EF-1α intron A: truncated intron upstream of the start codon of human EF-1α
   3228..3262    +  promoter       TRE3GV promoter (fragment): 3rd-generation Tet-responsive promoter that can be activated by binding of Tet-On® 3G, optimized for retroviral and lentiviral vectors
   3332..4042    +  CDS            mRuby2: mRuby2 is a basic (constitutively fluorescent) red fluorescent protein published in 2012, derived from Entacmaea quadricolor. It has moderate acid sensitivity.
   4313..4425    +  ncRNA          3' miR-30a: sequence downstream of the 71-nt precursor of the human miR-30a microRNA (Zeng et al., 2002) miRNA
   4482..4706    +  polyA_signal   bGH poly(A) signal: bovine growth hormone polyadenylation signal
>Addgene plasmid #235290 | EF1a-TS.FF6x1-mRuby2-miRE.FF4-bGH | addgene full sequence | sequence record 472804 | Addgene NGS Result
CGCTAGTAGACTGCAGGTGGGCCCGAGCTTAAGTAACTAACTAACAGGAAGAGTTTGTAGAAACGCAAAA
AGGCCATCCGTCAGGATGGCCTTCTGCTTAGTTTGATGCCTGGCAGTTTATGGCGGGCGTCCTGCCCGCC
ACCCTCCGGGCCGTTGCTTCACAACGTTCAAATCCGCTCCCGGCGGATTTGTCCTACTCAGGAGAGCGTT
CACCGACAAACAACAGATAAAACGAAAGGCCCAGTCTTCCGACTGAGCCTTTCGTTTTATTTGATGCCTG
GCAGTTCCCTACTCTCGCTTAGTAGTTAGACGTCCCCGAGATCCATGCTAGCGGTAATACGGTTATCCAC
AGAATCAGGGGATAACGCAGGAAAGAACATGTGAGCAAAAGGCCAGCAAAAGGCCAGGAACCGTAAAAAG
GCCGCGTTGCTGGCGTTTTTCCATAGGCTCCGCCCCCCTGACGAGCATCACAAAAATCGACGCTCAAGTC
AGAGGTGGCGAAACCCGACAGGACTATAAAGATACCAGGCGTTTCCCCCTGGAAGCTCCCTCGTGCGCTC
TCCTGTTCCGACCCTGCCGCTTACCGGATACCTGTCCGCCTTTCTCCCTTCGGGAAGCGTGGCGCTTTCT
CATAGCTCACGCTGTAGGTATCTCAGTTCGGTGTAGGTCGTTCGCTCCAAGCTGGGCTGTGTGCACGAAC
CCCCCGTTCAGCCCGACCGCTGCGCCTTATCCGGTAACTATCGTCTTGAGTCCAACCCGGTAAGACACGA
CTTATCGCCACTGGCAGCAGCCACTGGTAACAGGATTAGCAGAGCGAGGTATGTAGGCGGTGCTACAGAG
TTCTTGAAGTGGTGGCCTAACTACGGCTACACTAGAAGAACAGTATTTGGTATCTGCGCTCTGCTGAAGC
CAGTTACCTTCGGAAAAAGAGTTGGTAGCTCTTGATCCGGCAAACAAACCACCGCTGGTAGCGGTGGTTT
TTTTGTTTGCAAGCAGCAGATTACGCGCAGAAAAAAAGGATCTCAAGAAGATCCTTTGATCTTTTCTACG
GGGTCTGACGCTCAGTGGAACGGGGCCCAATCTGAATAATGTTACAACCAATTAACCAATTCTGATTAGA
AAAACTCATCGAGCATCAAATGAAACTGCAATTTATTCATATCAGGATTATCAATACCATATTTTTGAAA
AAGCCGTTTCTGTAATGAAGGAGAAAACTCACCGAGGCAGTTCCATAGGATGGCAAGATCCTGGTATCGG
TCTGCGATTCCGACTCGTCCAACATCAATACAACCTATTAATTTCCCCTCGTCAAAAATAAGGTTATCAA
GTGAGAAATCACCATGAGTGACGACTGAATCCGGTGAGAATGGCAAAAGTTTATGCATTTCTTTCCAGAC
TTGTTCAACAGGCCAGCCATTACGCTCGTCATCAAAATCACTCGCATCAACCAAACCGTTATTCATTCGT
GATTGCGCCTGAGCTAGACGAAATACGCGATCGCTGTTAAAAGGACAATTACAAACAGGAATCGAATGCA
ACCGGCGCAGGAACACTGCCAGCGCATCAACAATATTTTCACCTGAATCAGGATATTCTTCTAATACCTG
GAATGCTGTTTTTCCGGGGATCGCAGTGGTGAGTAACCATGCATCACCAGGAGTACGGATAAAATGCTTG
ATGGTCGGAAGAGGCATAAATTCCGTCAGCCAGTTTAGTCTGACCATCTCATCTGTAACATCATTGGCAA
CGCTACCTTTGCCATGTTTCAGAAACAACTCTGGCGCATCGGGCTTCCCATACAAGCGATAGATTGTCGC
ACCTGATTGCCCGACATTATCGCGAGCCCATTTATACCCATATAAATCAGCATCCATGTTGGAATTTAAT
CGCGGCCTCGACGTTTCCCGTTGAATATGGCTCATAACACCCCTTGTATTACTGTTTATGTAAGCAGACA
GTTTTATTGTTCATGATGATATATTTTTATCTTGTGCAATGTAACATCAGAGATTTTGAGACACGGGCAC
CTGCAGTCTTCGTACTGCTCCGGTGCCCGTCAGTGGGCAGAGCGCACATCGCCCACAGTCCCCGAGAAGT
TGGGGGGAGGGGTCGGCAATTGAACCGGTGCCTAGAGAAGGTGGCGCGGGGTAAACTGGGAAAGTGATGT
CGTGTACTGGCTCCGCCTTTTTCCCGAGGGTGGGGGAGAACCGTATATAAGTGCAGTAGTCGCCGTGAAC
GTTCTTTTTCGCAACGGGTTTGCCGCCAGAACACAGGTAAGTGCCGTGTGTGGTTCCCGCGGGCCTGGCC
TCTTTACGGGTTATGGCCCTTGCGTGCCTTGAATTACTTCCACGCCCCTGGCTGCAGTACGTGATTCTTG
ATCCCGAGCTTCGGGTTGGAAGTGGGTGGGAGAGTTCGAGGCCTTGCGCTTAAGGAGCCCCTTCGCCTCG
TGCTTGAGTTGAGGCCTGGCTTGGGCGCTGGGGCCGCCGCGTGCGAATCTGGTGGCACCTTCGCGCCTGT
CTCGCTGCTTTCGATAAGTCTCTAGCCATTTAAAATTTTTGATGACCTGCTGCGACGCTTTTTTTCTGGC
AAGATAGTCTTGTAAATGCGGGCCAAGATCTGCACACTGGTATTTCGGTTTTTGGGGCCGCGGGCGGCGA
CGGGGCCCGTGCGTCCCAGCGCACATGTTCGGCGAGGCGGGGCCTGCGAGCGCGGCCACCGAGAATCGGA
CGGGGGTAGTCTCAAGCTGGCCGGCCTGCTCTGGTGCCTGGCCTCGCGCCGCCGTGTATCGCCCCGCCCT
GGGCGGCAAGGCTGGCCCGGTCGGCACCAGTTGCGTGAGCGGAAAGATGGCCGCTTCCCGGCCCTGCTGC
AGGGAGCTCAAAATGGAGGACGCGGCGCTCGGGAGAGCGGGCGGGTGAGTCACCCACACAAAGGAAAAGG
GCCTTTCCGTCCTCAGCCGTCGCTTCATGTGACTCCACGGAGTACCGGGCGCCGTCCAGGCACCTCGATT
AGTTCTCGAGCTTTTGGAGTACGTCGTCTTTAGGTTGGGGGGAGGGGTTTTATGCGATGGAGTTTCCCCA
CACTGAGTGGGTGGAGACTGAAGTTAGGCCAGCTTGGCACTTGATGTAATTCTCCTTGGAATTTGCCCTT
TTTGAGTTTGGATCTTGGTTCATTCTCAAGCCTCAGACAGTGGTTCAAAGTTTTTTTCTTCCATTTCAGG
TGTCGTGAGAGCTCGTTTAGTGAACCGTCAGATCGCCTGGAGACGCCATCCACGCTGTAATGTAAGCTTG
TGGAACCAAAGAGATTCCTCATAAACCTAGGACAAGCCACCATGGTGTCTAAGGGCGAAGAGCTGATCAA
GGAAAATATGCGTATGAAGGTGGTCATGGAAGGTTCGGTCAACGGCCACCAATTCAAATGCACAGGTGAA
GGAGAAGGCAATCCGTACATGGGAACTCAAACCATGAGGATCAAAGTCATCGAGGGAGGACCCCTGCCAT
TTGCCTTTGACATTCTTGCCACGTCGTTCATGTATGGCAGCCGTACTTTTATCAAGTACCCGAAAGGCAT
TCCTGATTTCTTTAAACAGTCCTTTCCTGAGGGTTTTACTTGGGAAAGAGTTACGAGATACGAAGATGGT
GGAGTCGTCACCGTCATGCAGGACACCAGCCTTGAGGATGGCTGTCTCGTTTACCACGTCCAAGTCAGAG
GGGTAAACTTTCCCTCCAATGGTCCCGTGATGCAGAAGAAGACCAAGGGTTGGGAGCCTAATACAGAGAT
GATGTATCCAGCAGATGGTGGTCTGAGGGGATACACTCATATGGCACTGAAAGTTGATGGTGGTGGCCAT
CTGTCTTGCTCTTTCGTAACAACTTACAGGTCAAAAAAGACCGTCGGGAACATCAAGATGCCCGGTATCC
ATGCCGTTGATCACCGCCTGGAAAGGTTAGAGGAAAGTGACAATGAAATGTTCGTAGTACAACGCGAACA
CGCAGTTGCCAAGTTCGCCGGGCTTGGTGGTGGGATGGACGAGCTGTACAAGTAACAACAGGTAAGTGTG
CTCGCTTCGGCAGCACATATACTATGTTGAATGAGGCTTCAGTACTTTACAGAATCGTTGCCTGCACATC
TTGGAAACACTTGCTGGGATTACTTCTTCAGGGACTTCTTAACCCAACAGAAGGCTCGAGAAGGTATATT
GCTGTTGACAGTGAGCGCCGCTTGAAGTCTTTAATTAAATAGTGAAGCCACAGATGTATTTAATTAAAGA
CTTCAAGCGGTGCCTACTGCCTCGGACTTCAAGGGGCTAGAATTCAAGGGGCTACTTTAGGAGCAATTAT
CTTGTTTACTAAAACTGAATACCTTGCTATCTCTTTGATACATTTTTACAAAGCTGAATTAAAATGGTAT
AAATTAAATCACTTTTTTCAATTGTACTAACTTCGAGTCTTCTTTTTTTTTTTCACAGGTAGGAGTTGCA
CCTGTGCCTTCTAGTTGCCAGCCATCTGTTGTTTGCCCCTCCCCCGTGCCTTCCTTGACCCTGGAAGGTG
CCACTCCCACTGTCCTTTCCTAATAAAATGAGGAAATTGCATCGCATTGTCTGAGTAGGTGTCATTCTAT
TCTGGGGGGTGGGGTGGGGCAGGACAGCAAGGGGGAGGATTGGGAAGACAATAGCAGGCATGCTGGGGAT
GCGGTGGGCTCTATGG
