>Addgene plasmid #235290 | EF1a-TS.FF6x1-mRuby2-miRE.FF4-bGH | depositor partial sequence | sequence record 463204 | mRuby2-miRE.FF4, mRuby2 with 3' microRNA
ATGGTGTCTAAGGGCGAAGAGCTGATCAAGGAAAATATGCGTATGAAGGTGGTCATGGAAGGTTCGGTCA
ACGGCCACCAATTCAAATGCACAGGTGAAGGAGAAGGCAATCCGTACATGGGAACTCAAACCATGAGGAT
CAAAGTCATCGAGGGAGGACCCCTGCCATTTGCCTTTGACATTCTTGCCACGTCGTTCATGTATGGCAGC
CGTACTTTTATCAAGTACCCGAAAGGCATTCCTGATTTCTTTAAACAGTCCTTTCCTGAGGGTTTTACTT
GGGAAAGAGTTACGAGATACGAAGATGGTGGAGTCGTCACCGTCATGCAGGACACCAGCCTTGAGGATGG
CTGTCTCGTTTACCACGTCCAAGTCAGAGGGGTAAACTTTCCCTCCAATGGTCCCGTGATGCAGAAGAAG
ACCAAGGGTTGGGAGCCTAATACAGAGATGATGTATCCAGCAGATGGTGGTCTGAGGGGATACACTCATA
TGGCACTGAAAGTTGATGGTGGTGGCCATCTGTCTTGCTCTTTCGTAACAACTTACAGGTCAAAAAAGAC
CGTCGGGAACATCAAGATGCCCGGTATCCATGCCGTTGATCACCGCCTGGAAAGGTTAGAGGAAAGTGAC
AATGAAATGTTCGTAGTACAACGCGAACACGCAGTTGCCAAGTTCGCCGGGCTTGGTGGTGGGATGGACG
AGCTGTACAAGTAACAACAGGTAAGTGTGCTCGCTTCGGCAGCACATATACTATGTTGAATGAGGCTTCA
GTACTTTACAGAATCGTTGCCTGCACATCTTGGAAACACTTGCTGGGATTACTTCTTCAGGGACTTCTTA
ACCCAACAGAAGGCTCGAGAAGGTATATTGCTGTTGACAGTGAGCGCCGCTTGAAGTCTTTAATTAAATA
GTGAAGCCACAGATGTATTTAATTAAAGACTTCAAGCGGTGCCTACTGCCTCGGACTTCAAGGGGCTAGA
ATTCAAGGGGCTACTTTAGGAGCAATTATCTTGTTTACTAAAACTGAATACCTTGCTATCTCTTTGATAC
ATTTTTACAAAGCTGAATTAAAATGGTATAAATTAAATCACTTTTTTCAATTGTACTAACTTCGAGTCTT
CTTTTTTTTTTTCACAG
